Addgene plasmid #143979: TFORF1797
Purpose: Lentiviral vector for overexpressing transcription factor ORFs with unique 24-bp barcodes. Barcodes facilitate identification of transcription factors in pooled screens.
Depositing lab: Feng Zhang. Depositing organization: Broad Institute. Publication: A transcription factor atlas of directed differentiation. Joung J, Ma S, Tay T, Geiger-Schuller KR, Kirchgatterer PC, Verdine VK, Guo B, Arias-Garcia MA, Allen WE, Singh A, Kuksenko O, Abudayyeh OO, Gootenberg JS, Fu Z, Macrae RK, Buenrostro JD, Regev A, Zhang F. Cell. 2023 Jan 5;186(1):209-229.e26. doi: 10.1016/j.cell.2022.11.026. PubMed 36608654.
Backbone
  Vector backbone: pLX_TRC317
  Backbone manufacturer: Broad Institute Genetic Perturbation Platform
  Backbone size w/o insert (bp): 8264
  Vector type: Mammalian Expression, Lentiviral
  Selectable markers: Puromycin
Growth in bacteria
  Bacterial resistance: Ampicillin, 100 μg/mL
  Growth temperature: 37°C
  Growth strain: NEB Stable
  Copy number: High Copy
Gene/Insert
  Gene/Insert name: WDHD1
  Species: H. sapiens (human)
  Insert size (bp): 3491
  Entrez Gene: WDHD1 (a.k.a. AND-1, AND1, CHTF4, CTF4)
  Promoter: EF1a
  Cloning method: Unknown
  Sequencing primers: 5′ GGGTGGAGACTGAAGTTAGGCCAG; 3′ CACATAGCGTAAAAGGAGCAACATAG
Terms and licenses: Academic/Nonprofit Terms; Industry Terms: Not Available to Industry
Depositor comments: NM_007086,ENST00000360586 . The transcription factor ORF portion of this plasmid was synthesized by Genewiz. Please test multiple small colonies in case of plasmid recombination. To make this collection available in a timely manner, a portion of this collection was not fully sequenced by Addgene. If an Addgene verified full plasmid sequence is not available, please contact us prior to placing an order to request the full sequence.
How to cite: TFORF1797 was a gift from Feng Zhang (Addgene plasmid # 143979 ; http://n2t.net/addgene:143979 ; RRID:Addgene_143979)
