[The description below was written by a language model from this plasmid's Addgene catalogue record and pLannotate feature annotations shown in this document.]
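Description:
TFORF1797 is a third-generation-style, self-inactivating lentiviral expression plasmid built on the pLX_TRC317 backbone, carrying the human WDHD1 open reading frame (also known as AND-1 or CTF4). It belongs to a barcoded collection of transcription factor ORF constructs. In bacteria it is maintained through a high-copy ColE1/pUC-type origin and selected with ampicillin via the β-lactamase gene. An f1 origin and remnants of a lac/lacZα cloning region with T7 and T3 promoters are also present in the backbone. The depositor notes that the plasmid can recombine, as lentiviral vectors with repeated LTR sequences often do.

The viral genome is transcribed from an RSV promoter fused to a truncated HIV-1 5' LTR. This is followed by the Ψ packaging signal with a partial gag sequence, the Rev response element for Rev-dependent nuclear export, and a cPPT/CTS element that aids nuclear import of the reverse-transcribed genome. Within the provirus, an SV40 early promoter/origin region drives puromycin N-acetyltransferase for selection of transduced mammalian cells. The strong constitutive EF-1α promoter drives the WDHD1 coding sequence. Downstream lie a WPRE, which enhances transcript stability and expression, and a ΔU3 3' LTR that inactivates LTR promoter activity after integration, followed by an SV40 polyadenylation signal. The record states that each construct in the collection has a unique 24-bp barcode, but this is not annotated in the feature table; a short U6 promoter fragment is annotated between the ORF and the WPRE. The barcodes allow individual ORFs to be identified in pooled overexpression screens, such as those probing directed cell differentiation.
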