Features (pLannotate 1.2.2; 31 found; start..end, strand, type, name):
      1..1179    +  promoter       EF-1α promoter: strong constitutive promoter for human elongation factor EF-1α
   1196..4582    +  CDS            WDHD1: WDHD1_HUMAN - Also known as AND1. Experimental evidence at protein level: Swiss-Prot protein existence level 1. Acts as a replication initiation factor that brings together the MCM2-7 helicase and the DNA polymerase alpha/primase complex in order to initiate DNA replication. From Homo sapiens (Human).
   4598..4651    +  promoter       U6 promoter (fragment): RNA polymerase III promoter for human U6 snRNA
   4693..5281    +  misc_feature   WPRE: woodchuck hepatitis virus posttranscriptional regulatory element
   5332..5351    +  misc_feature   cPPT/CTS (fragment): central polypurine tract and central termination sequence of HIV-1
   5353..5586    +  LTR            3' LTR (ΔU3): self-inactivating 3' long terminal repeat (LTR) from HIV-1
   5664..5785    +  polyA_signal   SV40 poly(A) signal: SV40 polyadenylation signal
   5825..5960    +  rep_origin     SV40 ori: SV40 origin of replication
   5981..5999    -  promoter       T7 promoter: promoter for bacteriophage T7 RNA polymerase
   6007..6162    +  CDS            lacZα (fragment): LacZα fragment of β-galactosidase; lacZ fragment
   6167..6595    +  rep_origin     f1 ori (sequence partly withheld): f1 bacteriophage origin of replication; arrow indicates direction of (+) strand synthesis
   6648..6752    +  promoter       AmpR promoter: bla
   6753..7613    +  CDS            AmpR: β-lactamase; bla; confers resistance to ampicillin, carbenicillin, and related antibiotics
   7784..8372    +  rep_origin     ori: high-copy-number ColE1/pMB1/pBR322/pUC origin of replication
   8555..8647    +  CDS            lacI (fragment): lac repressor; lacI; The lac repressor binds to the lac operator to inhibit transcription in E. coli. This inhibition can be relieved by adding lactose or isopropyl-β-D-thiogalactopyranoside (IPTG).
   8660..8681    +  protein_bind   CAP binding site: CAP binding activates transcription in the presence of cAMP. E. coli catabolite activator protein
   8696..8726    +  promoter       lac promoter: promoter for the E. coli lac operon
   8730..8752    +  protein_bind   lac operator (fragment): The lac repressor binds to the lac operator to inhibit transcription in E. coli. This inhibition can be relieved by adding lactose or isopropyl-β-D-thiogalactopyranoside (IPTG). lac repressor encoded by lacI
   8795..8813    +  promoter       T3 promoter: promoter for bacteriophage T3 RNA polymerase
   8841..9067    +  promoter       RSV promoter: Rous sarcoma virus enhancer/promoter
   9068..9248    +  LTR            5' LTR (truncated): truncated 5' long terminal repeat (LTR) from HIV-1
   9295..9420    +  misc_feature   HIV-1 Ψ: packaging signal of human immunodeficiency virus type 1
   9404..9767    +  CDS            HIV-1 gag (fragment): gag protein from human immunodeficiency virus 1; gag
   9913..10146   +  misc_feature   RRE: The Rev response element (RRE) of HIV-1 allows for Rev-dependent mRNA export from the nucleus to the cytoplasm.
  10523..10549   +  CDS            Rev (fragment): human immunodeficiency virus 1 (HIV-1) Rev protein; rev; enhances nuclear export of unspliced and incompletely spliced viral mRNAs
  10556..10579   +  promoter       SV40 promoter (fragment): SV40 early promoter
  10580..10651   +  promoter       SV40 promoter (fragment): SV40 enhancer and early promoter
  10675..10810   +  rep_origin     SV40 ori: SV40 origin of replication
  10856..11452   +  CDS            PuroR (fragment): puromycin N-acetyltransferase; pac from Streptomyces; confers resistance to puromycin
  11501..11618   +  misc_feature   cPPT/CTS: central polypurine tract and central termination sequence of HIV-1
  11683..11749   +  CDS            small t antigen (fragment): SV40 (simian virus 40) small t antigen
>Addgene plasmid #143979 | TFORF1797 | addgene full sequence | sequence record 353741 | Addgene NGS Result
GGCTCCGGTGCCCGTCAGTGGGCAGAGCGCACATCGCCCACAGTCCCCGAGAAGTTGGGGGGAGGGGTCG
GCAATTGAACCGGTGCCTAGAGAAGGTGGCGCGGGGTAAACTGGGAAAGTGATGTCGTGTACTGGCTCCG
CCTTTTTCCCGAGGGTGGGGGAGAACCGTATATAAGTGCAGTAGTCGCCGTGAACGTTCTTTTTCGCAAC
GGGTTTGCCGCCAGAACACAGGTAAGTGCCGTGTGTGGTTCCCGCGGGCCTGGCCTCTTTACGGGTTATG
GCCCTTGCGTGCCTTGAATTACTTCCACCTGGCTGCAGTACGTGATTCTTGATCCCGAGCTTCGGGTTGG
AAGTGGGTGGGAGAGTTCGAGGCCTTGCGCTTAAGGAGCCCCTTCGCCTCGTGCTTGAGTTGAGGCCTGG
CCTGGGCGCTGGGGCCGCCGCGTGCGAATCTGGTGGCACCTTCGCGCCTGTCTCGCTGCTTTCGATAAGT
CTCTAGCCATTTAAAATTTTTGATGACCTGCTGCGACGCTTTTTTTCTGGCAAGATAGTCTTGTAAATGC
GGGCCAAGATCTGCACACTGGTATTTCGGTTTTTGGGGCCGCGGGCGGCGACGGGGCCCGTGCGTCCCAG
CGCACATGTTCGGCGAGGCGGGGCCTGCGAGCGCGGCCACCGAGAATCGGACGGGGGTAGTCTCAAGCTG
GCCGGCCTGCTCTGGTGCCTGGCCTCGCGCCGCCGTGTATCGCCCCGCCCTGGGCGGCAAGGCTGGCCCG
GTCGGCACCAGTTGCGTGAGCGGAAAGATGGCCGCTTCCCGGCCCTGCTGCAGGGAGCTCAAAATGGAGG
ACGCGGCGCTCGGGAGAGCGGGCGGGTGAGTCACCCACACAAAGGAAAAGGGCCTTTCCGTCCTCAGCCG
TCGCTTCATGTGACTCCACGGAGTACCGGGCGCCGTCCAGGCACCTCGATTAGTTCTCGAGCTTTTGGAG
TACGTCGTCTTTAGGTTGGGGGGAGGGGTTTTATGCGATGGAGTTTCCCCACACTGAGTGGGTGGAGACT
GAAGTTAGGCCAGCTTGGCACTTGATGTAATTCTCCTTGGAATTTGCCCTTTTTGAGTTTGGATCTTGGT
TCATTCTCAAGCCTCAGACAGTGGTTCAAAGTTTTTTTCTTCCATTTCAGGTGTCGTGAGGCTAGCACCG
CCACCATGCCTGCCACACGGAAGCCAATGAGATATGGGCATACAGAGGGACACACGGAGGTCTGTTTTGA
TGATTCTGGGAGTTTTATTGTGACTTGTGGAAGTGATGGTGATGTGAGGATTTGGGAAGACTTGGATGAT
GATGATCCTAAGTTCATTAATGTTGGAGAAAAGGCATATTCATGTGCTTTGAAGAGTGGAAAACTGGTCA
CTGCAGTTTCTAATAATACTATTCAAGTCCACACATTTCCTGAAGGAGTTCCAGATGGTATATTGACTCG
CTTCACTACAAATGCAAACCATGTGGTCTTTAATGGGGATGGTACTAAAATTGCTGCTGGATCTAGTGAT
TTTCTAGTCAAAATTGTGGATGTGATGGATAGCAGCCAACAGAAAACATTTCGAGGACATGATGCCCCTG
TTTTAAGTCTTTCCTTTGATCCTAAGGACATCTTTCTGGCATCAGCTAGTTGTGATGGATCTGTCAGAGT
GTGGCAAATTTCAGATCAGACATGTGCTATTAGTTGGCCACTGCTACAAAAATGCAACGATGTGATAAAT
GCAAAATCAATCTGCAGACTTGCTTGGCAGCCAAAAAGTGGGAAGTTACTGGCAATTCCTGTGGAAAAAT
CTGTTAAGCTATATAGAAGAGAATCTTGGAGTCATCAATTTGATCTTTCAGATAATTTCATCTCTCAGAC
CCTCAATATAGTAACCTGGTCTCCCTGTGGGCAATATTTAGCTGCAGGTAGTATTAATGGTCTAATCATA
GTTTGGAATGTGGAAACCAAAGACTGCATGGAAAGGGTGAAACATGAGAAAGGTTATGCAATTTGTGGTC
TGGCATGGCATCCTACTTGTGGTCGAATATCGTATACTGATGCGGAAGGAAATCTAGGGCTTCTAGAGAA
TGTTTGTGACCCCAGTGGAAAGACATCAAGCAGTAAGGTATCTAGCAGAGTGGAAAAGGATTATAATGAT
CTTTTTGATGGAGATGATATGAGTAATGCTGGTGATTTTCTAAATGACAATGCAGTTGAGATCCCTTCTT
TTTCAAAAGGGATTATAAATGATGATGAGGATGATGAAGACCTCATGATGGCTTCAGGTCGTCCTAGACA
GCGAAGTCACATCCTAGAAGATGATGAAAACTCAGTTGATATTTCAATGCTAAAAACTGGTTCTAGTCTT
CTCAAAGAGGAGGAGGAAGATGGTCAAGAAGGCAGCATTCACAATCTACCACTTGTAACATCCCAAAGGC
CATTTTATGATGGACCCATGCCAACTCCCCGGCAAAAGCCATTTCAGTCAGGTTCTACACCGTTGCATCT
CACTCACAGATTCATGGTGTGGAACTCTATTGGAATTATTCGCTGCTATAATGATGAGCAAGACAATGCC
ATAGATGTGGAGTTCCATGATACCTCCATACACCATGCAACACACTTATCAAACACTTTGAATTATACAA
TAGCAGATCTTTCCCACGAAGCTATTTTGTTGGCATGTGAAAGCACTGATGAACTAGCAAGCAAGCTTCA
CTGCCTGCACTTTAGTTCTTGGGATTCAAGCAAAGAGTGGATAATAGACTTGCCTCAGAATGAGGATATT
GAAGCCATATGTCTCGGTCAAGGATGGGCTGCTGCCGCTACTAGTGCCCTGCTTCTTCGATTGTTTACTA
TTGGAGGGGTTCAAAAAGAGGTATTCAGCCTTGCTGGACCTGTGGTGTCAATGGCAGGACATGGAGAACA
GCTTTTCATTGTTTATCACAGAGGTACAGGATTTGATGGGGATCAGTGCCTTGGAGTTCAACTGCTAGAG
CTGGGGAAAAAGAAAAAACAAATTTTGCATGGTGACCCTCTTCCTCTTACAAGGAAATCCTACCTTGCAT
GGATTGGGTTTTCAGCTGAAGGTACCCCTTGTTACGTGGATTCAGAAGGAATTGTTCGAATGCTTAACAG
AGGACTTGGTAATACGTGGACTCCTATATGTAATACAAGAGAGCACTGCAAAGGAAAATCTGATCACTAC
TGGGTGGTTGGTATCCATGAAAATCCCCAGCAACTAAGGTGCATTCCTTGTAAAGGTTCTCGGTTTCCCC
CAACCCTTCCACGCCCTGCTGTTGCTATATTATCCTTTAAGCTTCCTTACTGTCAGATTGCAACAGAGAA
AGGACAAATGGAGGAGCAATTTTGGCGTTCAGTTATATTTCACAACCACCTTGATTATTTAGCTAAAAAT
GGTTATGAATATGAAGAGAGCACTAAAAATCAAGCAACAAAAGAGCAACAGGAACTTTTAATGAAAATGC
TTGCGCTTTCTTGTAAACTGGAGCGAGAATTCCGTTGTGTGGAACTTGCTGATCTAATGACTCAAAATGC
TGTGAATTTAGCCATTAAATATGCTTCTCGCTCTCGGAAATTAATACTGGCTCAAAAACTAAGTGAACTG
GCTGTAGAGAAGGCAGCCGAATTGACAGCAACCCAGGTGGAAGAGGAAGAAGAAGAAGAAGATTTCAGAA
AAAAGCTGAATGCTGGTTACAGCAATACTGCTACAGAGTGGAGCCAACCAAGGTTCAGAAATCAAGTTGA
AGAAGATGCTGAGGACAGTGGAGAAGCTGATGATGAAGAAAAACCAGAAATACATAAGCCTGGACAGAAC
TCGTTTTCCAAAAGTACAAATTCCTCTGATGTTTCAGCTAAGTCAGGTGCAGTTACCTTTAGCAGCCAAG
GACGAGTAAATCCCTTTAAGGTATCAGCCAGTTCCAAAGAACCAGCCATGTCAATGAATTCAGCACGTTC
AACTAATATTTTAGACAATATGGGCAAATCATCCAAGAAATCCACTGCACTTAGTCGAACTACAAATAAT
GAAAAGTCTCCCATTATAAAGCCTCTGATTCCAAAGCCGAAGCCTAAGCAGGCATCTGCAGCATCCTATT
TCCAGAAAAGAAATTCTCAAACTAATAAAACTGAGGAAGTGAAAGAAGAAAATCTTAAAAATGTATTATC
TGAAACCCCAGCTATATGTCCTCCTCAAAACACTGAAAACCAAAGGCCAAAGACCGGGTTCCAGATGTGG
TTAGAAGAAAATAGAAGTAATATTTTGTCTGACAATCCTGACTTTTCAGATGAAGCAGACATAATAAAAG
AAGGAATGATTCGATTTAGAGTATTGTCAACTGAAGAAAGAAAGGTGTGGGCTAACAAAGCCAAAGGAGA
AACGGCAAGTGAAGGAACTGAAGCAAAGAAGCGAAAACGTGTGGTTGATGAAAGTGATGAAACAGAAAAC
CAGGAAGAAAAAGCAAAAGAGAACCTGAATTTGTCTAAAAAGCAGAAACCTTTAGATTTTTCTACAAATC
AGAAACTATCAGCTTTTGCATTTAAGCAGGAGTAGTAATGAACTAGTCCGTAACTTGAAAGTATTTCGAT
TTCTTGGCTTTATATATCTTGTGGAAAGGACGACTTACACACGTTCATGTGTCGTTGACGCGTTAAGTCG
ACAATCAACCTCTGGATTACAAAATTTGTGAAAGATTGACTGGTATTCTTAACTATGTTGCTCCTTTTAC
GCTATGTGGATACGCTGCTTTAATGCCTTTGTATCATGCTATTGCTTCCCGTATGGCTTTCATTTTCTCC
TCCTTGTATAAATCCTGGTTGCTGTCTCTTTATGAGGAGTTGTGGCCCGTTGTCAGGCAACGTGGCGTGG
TGTGCACTGTGTTTGCTGACGCAACCCCCACTGGTTGGGGCATTGCCACCACCTGTCAGCTCCTTTCCGG
GACTTTCGCTTTCCCCCTCCCTATTGCCACGGCGGAACTCATCGCCGCCTGCCTTGCCCGCTGCTGGACA
GGGGCTCGGCTGTTGGGCACTGACAATTCCGTGGTGTTGTCGGGGAAATCATCGTCCTTTCCTTGGCTGC
TCGCCTGTGTTGCCACCTGGATTCTGCGCGGGACGTCCTTCTGCTACGTCCCTTCGGCCCTCAATCCAGC
GGACCTTCCTTCCCGCGGCCTGCTGCCGGCTCTGCGGCCTCTTCCGCGTCTTCGCCTTCGCCCTCAGACG
AGTCGGATCTCCCTTTGGGCCGCCTCCCCGCGTCGACTTTAAGACCAATGACTTACAAGGCAGCTGTAGA
TCTTAGCCACTTTTTAAAAGAAAAGGGGGGACTGGAAGGGCTAATTCACTCCCAACGAAGACAAGATCTG
CTTTTTGCTTGTACTGGGTCTCTCTGGTTAGACCAGATCTGAGCCTGGGAGCTCTCTGGCTAACTAGGGA
ACCCACTGCTTAAGCCTCAATAAAGCTTGCCTTGAGTGCTTCAAGTAGTGTGTGCCCGTCTGTTGTGTGA
CTCTGGTAACTAGAGATCCCTCAGACCCTTTTAGTCAGTGTGGAAAATCTCTAGCAGTACGTATAGTAGT
TCATGTCATCTTATTATTCAGTATTTATAACTTGCAAAGAAATGAATATCAGAGAGTGAGAGGAACTTGT
TTATTGCAGCTTATAATGGTTACAAATAAAGCAATAGCATCACAAATTTCACAAATAAAGCATTTTTTTC
ACTGCATTCTAGTTGTGGTTTGTCCAAACTCATCAATGTATCTTATCATGTCTGGCTCTAGCTATCCCGC
CCCTAACTCCGCCCATCCCGCCCCTAACTCCGCCCAGTTCCGCCCATTCTCCGCCCCATGGCTGACTAAT
TTTTTTTATTTATGCAGAGGCCGAGGCCGCCTCGGCCTCTGAGCTATTCCAGAAGTAGTGAGGAGGCTTT
TTTGGAGGCCTAGGGACGTACCCAATTCGCCCTATAGTGAGTCGTATTACGCGCGCTCACTGGCCGTCGT
TTTACAACGTCGTGACTGGGAAAACCCTGGCGTTACCCAACTTAATCGCCTTGCAGCACATCCCCCTTTC
GCCAGCTGGCGTAATAGCGAAGAGGCCCGCACCGATCGCCCTTCCCAACAGTTGCGCAGCCTGAATGGCG
AATGGG
[124 nt withheld, positions 6167-6290]
C
[91 nt withheld, positions 6292-6382]
A
[49 nt withheld, positions 6384-6432]
CCTTTGACGTTGGAGTCCACGTTCTTT
[37 nt withheld, positions 6460-6496]
ACCCTATCTCGGTCTATTCTTTTGATTTATAAGGGATTTTGCCGATTTCGGCCTATTGGTTAAAAAATGA
GCTGATTTAACAAAAATTTAACGCGAATTTTAACAAAATATTAACGCTTACAATTTAGGTGGCACTTTTC
GGGGAAATGTGCGCGGAACCCCTATTTGTTTATTTTTCTAAATACATTCAAATATGTATCCGCTCATGAG
ACAATAACCCTGATAAATGCTTCAATAATATTGAAAAAGGAAGAGTATGAGTATTCAACATTTCCGTGTC
GCCCTTATTCCCTTTTTTGCGGCATTTTGCCTTCCTGTTTTTGCTCACCCAGAAACGCTGGTGAAAGTAA
AAGATGCTGAAGATCAGTTGGGTGCACGAGTGGGTTACATCGAACTGGATCTCAACAGCGGTAAGATCCT
TGAGAGTTTTCGCCCCGAAGAACGTTTTCCAATGATGAGCACTTTTAAAGTTCTGCTATGTGGCGCGGTA
TTATCCCGTATTGACGCCGGGCAAGAGCAACTCGGTCGCCGCATACACTATTCTCAGAATGACTTGGTTG
AGTACTCACCAGTCACAGAAAAGCATCTTACGGATGGCATGACAGTAAGAGAATTATGCAGTGCTGCCAT
AACCATGAGTGATAACACTGCGGCCAACTTACTTCTGACAACGATCGGAGGACCGAAGGAGCTAACCGCT
TTTTTGCACAACATGGGGGATCATGTAACTCGCCTTGATCGTTGGGAACCGGAGCTGAATGAAGCCATAC
CAAACGACGAGCGTGACACCACGATGCCTGTAGCAATGGCAACAACGTTGCGCAAACTATTAACTGGCGA
ACTACTTACTCTAGCTTCCCGGCAACAATTAATAGACTGGATGGAGGCGGATAAAGTTGCAGGACCACTT
CTGCGCTCGGCCCTTCCGGCTGGCTGGTTTATTGCTGATAAATCTGGAGCCGGTGAGCGTGGGTCTCGCG
GTATCATTGCAGCACTGGGGCCAGATGGTAAGCCCTCCCGTATCGTAGTTATCTACACGACGGGGAGTCA
GGCAACTATGGATGAACGAAATAGACAGATCGCTGAGATAGGTGCCTCACTGATTAAGCATTGGTAACTG
TCAGACCAAGTTTACTCATATATACTTTAGATTGATTTAAAACTTCATTTTTAATTTAAAAGGATCTAGG
TGAAGATCCTTTTTGATAATCTCATGACCAAAATCCCTTAACGTGAGTTTTCGTTCCACTGAGCGTCAGA
CCCCGTAGAAAAGATCAAAGGATCTTCTTGAGATCCTTTTTTTCTGCGCGTAATCTGCTGCTTGCAAACA
AAAAAACCACCGCTACCAGCGGTGGTTTGTTTGCCGGATCAAGAGCTACCAACTCTTTTTCCGAAGGTAA
CTGGCTTCAGCAGAGCGCAGATACCAAATACTGTTCTTCTAGTGTAGCCGTAGTTAGGCCACCACTTCAA
GAACTCTGTAGCACCGCCTACATACCTCGCTCTGCTAATCCTGTTACCAGTGGCTGCTGCCAGTGGCGAT
AAGTCGTGTCTTACCGGGTTGGACTCAAGACGATAGTTACCGGATAAGGCGCAGCGGTCGGGCTGAACGG
GGGGTTCGTGCACACAGCCCAGCTTGGAGCGAACGACCTACACCGAACTGAGATACCTACAGCGTGAGCT
ATGAGAAAGCGCCACGCTTCCCGAAGGGAGAAAGGCGGACAGGTATCCGGTAAGCGGCAGGGTCGGAACA
GGAGAGCGCACGAGGGAGCTTCCAGGGGGAAACGCCTGGTATCTTTATAGTCCTGTCGGGTTTCGCCACC
TCTGACTTGAGCGTCGATTTTTGTGATGCTCGTCAGGGGGGCGGAGCCTATGGAAAAACGCCAGCAACGC
GGCCTTTTTACGGTTCCTGGCCTTTTGCTGGCCTTTTGCTCACATGTTCTTTCCTGCGTTATCCCCTGAT
TCTGTGGATAACCGTATTACCGCCTTTGAGTGAGCTGATACCGCTCGCCGCAGCCGAACGACCGAGCGCA
GCGAGTCAGTGAGCGAGGAAGCGGAAGAGCGCCCAATACGCAAACCGCCTCTCCCCGCGCGTTGGCCGAT
TCATTAATGCAGCTGGCACGACAGGTTTCCCGACTGGAAAGCGGGCAGTGAGCGCAACGCAATTAATGTG
AGTTAGCTCACTCATTAGGCACCCCAGGCTTTACACTTTATGCTTCCGGCTCGTATGTTGTGTGGAATTG
TGAGCGGATAACAATTTCACACAGGAAACAGCTATGACCATGATTACGCCAAGCGCGCAATTAACCCTCA
CTAAAGGGAACAAAAGCTGGAGCTGCAAGCTTAATGTAGTCTTATGCAATACTCTTGTAGTCTTGCAACA
TGGTAACGATGAGTTAGCAACATGCCTTACAAGGAGAGAAAAAGCACCGTGCATGCCGATTGGTGGAAGT
AAGGTGGTACGATCGTGCCTTATTAGGAAGGCAACAGACGGGTCTGACATGGATTGGACGAACCACTGAA
TTGCCGCATTGCAGAGATATTGTATTTAAGTGCCTAGCTCGATACATAAACGGGTCTCTCTGGTTAGACC
AGATCTGAGCCTGGGAGCTCTCTGGCTAACTAGGGAACCCACTGCTTAAGCCTCAATAAAGCTTGCCTTG
AGTGCTTCAAGTAGTGTGTGCCCGTCTGTTGTGTGACTCTGGTAACTAGAGATCCCTCAGACCCTTTTAG
TCAGTGTGGAAAATCTCTAGCAGTGGCGCCCGAACAGGGACTTGAAAGCGAAAGGGAAACCAGAGGAGCT
CTCTCGACGCAGGACTCGGCTTGCTGAAGCGCGCACGGCAAGAGGCGAGGGGCGGCGACTGGTGAGTACG
CCAAAAATTTTGACTAGCGGAGGCTAGAAGGAGAGAGATGGGTGCGAGAGCGTCAGTATTAAGCGGGGGA
GAATTAGATCGCGATGGGAAAAAATTCGGTTAAGGCCAGGGGGAAAGAAAAAATATAAATTAAAACATAT
AGTATGGGCAAGCAGGGAGCTAGAACGATTCGCAGTTAATCCTGGCCTGTTAGAAACATCAGAAGGCTGT
AGACAAATACTGGGACAGCTACAACCATCCCTTCAGACAGGATCAGAAGAACTTAGATCATTATATAATA
CAGTAGCAACCCTCTATTGTGTGCATCAAAGGATAGAGATAAAAGACACCAAGGAAGCTTTAGACAAGAT
AGAGGAAGAGCAAAACAAAAGTAAGACCACCGCACAGCAAGCGGCCGCTGATCTTCAGACCTGGAGGAGG
AGATATGAGGGACAATTGGAGAAGTGAATTATATAAATATAAAGTAGTAAAAATTGAACCATTAGGAGTA
GCACCCACCAAGGCAAAGAGAAGAGTGGTGCAGAGAGAAAAAAGAGCAGTGGGAATAGGAGCTTTGTTCC
TTGGGTTCTTGGGAGCAGCAGGAAGCACTATGGGCGCAGCGTCAATGACGCTGACGGTACAGGCCAGACA
ATTATTGTCTGGTATAGTGCAGCAGCAGAACAATTTGCTGAGGGCTATTGAGGCGCAACAGCATCTGTTG
CAACTCACAGTCTGGGGCATCAAGCAGCTCCAGGCAAGAATCCTGGCTGTGGAAAGATACCTAAAGGATC
AACAGCTCCTGGGGATTTGGGGTTGCTCTGGAAAACTCATTTGCACCACTGCTGTGCCTTGGAATGCTAG
TTGGAGTAATAAATCTCTGGAACAGATTTGGAATCACACGACCTGGATGGAGTGGGACAGAGAAATTAAC
AATTACACAAGCTTAATACACTCCTTAATTGAAGAATCGCAAAACCAGCAAGAAAAGAATGAACAAGAAT
TATTGGAATTAGATAAATGGGCAAGTTTGTGGAATTGGTTTAACATAACAAATTGGCTGTGGTATATAAA
ATTATTCATAATGATAGTAGGAGGCTTGGTAGGTTTAAGAATAGTTTTTGCTGTACTTTCTATAGTGAAT
AGAGTTAGGCAGGGATATTCACCATTATCGTTTCAGACCCACCTCCCAACCCCGAGGGGACCCATGCATT
GCATCTCAATTAGTCAGCAACCAGGTGTGGAAAGTCCCCAGGCTCCCCAGCAGGCAGAAGTATGCAAAGC
ATGCGTCTCAATTAGTCAGCAACCATAGTCCCGCCCCTAACTCCGCCCATCCCGCCCCTAACTCCGCCCA
GTTCCGCCCATTCTCCGCCCCATGGCTGACTAATTTTTTTTATTTATGCAGAGGCCGAGGCCGCCTCGGC
CTCTGAGCTATTCCAGAAGTAGTGAGGAGGCTTTTTTGGAGGCCTAGGCTTTTGCAAAAAGCTTTCTAGA
GGTACCACCGGAGCTTACCATGACCGAGTACAAGCCCACGGTGCGCCTCGCCACCCGCGACGACGTCCCC
AGGGCCGTACGCACCCTCGCCGCCGCGTTCGCCGACTACCCCGCCACGCGCCACACCGTCGATCCGGACC
GCCACATCGAGCGGGTCACCGAGCTGCAAGAACTCTTCCTCACGCGCGTCGGGCTCGACATCGGCAAGGT
GTGGGTCGCGGACGACGGCGCCGCCGTGGCGGTCTGGACCACGCCGGAGAGCGTCGAAGCGGGGGCGGTG
TTCGCCGAGATCGGCCCGCGCATGGCCGAGTTGAGCGGTTCCCGGCTGGCCGCGCAGCAACAGATGGAAG
GCCTCCTGGCGCCGCACCGGCCCAAGGAGCCCGCGTGGTTCCTGGCCACCGTCGGCGTCTCGCCCGACCA
CCAGGGCAAGGGTCTGGGCAGCGCCGTCGTGCTCCCCGGAGTGGAGGCGGCCGAGCGCGCCGGGGTGCCC
GCCTTCCTGGAGACCTCCGCGCCCCGCAACCTCCCCTTCTACGAGCGGCTCGGCTTCACCGTCACCGCCG
ACGTCGAGGTGCCCGAAGGACCGCGCACCTGGTGCATGACCCGCAAGCCCGGTGCCAGTTAACGAATTCT
AGATCTTGAGACAAATGGCAGTATTCATCCACAATTTTAAAAGAAAAGGGGGGATTGGGGGGTACAGTGC
AGGGGAAAGAATAGTAGACATAATAGCAACAGACATACAAACTAAAGAATTACAAAAACAAATTACAAAA
ATTCAAAATTTTCGGGTTTATTACAGGGACAGCAGAGATCCACTTTGGCGCCGGCTCGAGGCCTGCAGGT
GCAAAGATGGATAAAGTTTTAAACAGAGAGGAATCTTTGCAGCTAATGGACCTTCTAGGTCTTGAAAGGA
GTGGGAATT
