>Addgene plasmid #143979 | TFORF1797 | depositor partial sequence | sequence record 284064 | Insert
ACCGCCACCATGCCTGCCACACGGAAGCCAATGAGATATGGGCATACAGAGGGACACACGGAGGTCTGTT
TTGATGATTCTGGGAGTTTTATTGTGACTTGTGGAAGTGATGGTGATGTGAGGATTTGGGAAGACTTGGA
TGATGATGATCCTAAGTTCATTAATGTTGGAGAAAAGGCATATTCATGTGCTTTGAAGAGTGGAAAACTG
GTCACTGCAGTTTCTAATAATACTATTCAAGTCCACACATTTCCTGAAGGAGTTCCAGATGGTATATTGA
CTCGCTTCACTACAAATGCAAACCATGTGGTCTTTAATGGGGATGGTACTAAAATTGCTGCTGGATCTAG
TGATTTTCTAGTCAAAATTGTGGATGTGATGGATAGCAGCCAACAGAAAACATTTCGAGGACATGATGCC
CCTGTTTTAAGTCTTTCCTTTGATCCTAAGGACATCTTTCTGGCATCAGCTAGTTGTGATGGATCTGTCA
GAGTGTGGCAAATTTCAGATCAGACATGTGCTATTAGTTGGCCACTGCTACAAAAATGCAACGATGTGAT
AAATGCAAAATCAATCTGCAGACTTGCTTGGCAGCCAAAAAGTGGGAAGTTACTGGCAATTCCTGTGGAA
AAATCTGTTAAGCTATATAGAAGAGAATCTTGGAGTCATCAATTTGATCTTTCAGATAATTTCATCTCTC
AGACCCTCAATATAGTAACCTGGTCTCCCTGTGGGCAATATTTAGCTGCAGGTAGTATTAATGGTCTAAT
CATAGTTTGGAATGTGGAAACCAAAGACTGCATGGAAAGGGTGAAACATGAGAAAGGTTATGCAATTTGT
GGTCTGGCATGGCATCCTACTTGTGGTCGAATATCGTATACTGATGCGGAAGGAAATCTAGGGCTTCTAG
AGAATGTTTGTGACCCCAGTGGAAAGACATCAAGCAGTAAGGTATCTAGCAGAGTGGAAAAGGATTATAA
TGATCTTTTTGATGGAGATGATATGAGTAATGCTGGTGATTTTCTAAATGACAATGCAGTTGAGATCCCT
TCTTTTTCAAAAGGGATTATAAATGATGATGAGGATGATGAAGACCTCATGATGGCTTCAGGTCGTCCTA
GACAGCGAAGTCACATCCTAGAAGATGATGAAAACTCAGTTGATATTTCAATGCTAAAAACTGGTTCTAG
TCTTCTCAAAGAGGAGGAGGAAGATGGTCAAGAAGGCAGCATTCACAATCTACCACTTGTAACATCCCAA
AGGCCATTTTATGATGGACCCATGCCAACTCCCCGGCAAAAGCCATTTCAGTCAGGTTCTACACCGTTGC
ATCTCACTCACAGATTCATGGTGTGGAACTCTATTGGAATTATTCGCTGCTATAATGATGAGCAAGACAA
TGCCATAGATGTGGAGTTCCATGATACCTCCATACACCATGCAACACACTTATCAAACACTTTGAATTAT
ACAATAGCAGATCTTTCCCACGAAGCTATTTTGTTGGCATGTGAAAGCACTGATGAACTAGCAAGCAAGC
TTCACTGCCTGCACTTTAGTTCTTGGGATTCAAGCAAAGAGTGGATAATAGACTTGCCTCAGAATGAGGA
TATTGAAGCCATATGTCTCGGTCAAGGATGGGCTGCTGCCGCTACTAGTGCCCTGCTTCTTCGATTGTTT
ACTATTGGAGGGGTTCAAAAAGAGGTATTCAGCCTTGCTGGACCTGTGGTGTCAATGGCAGGACATGGAG
AACAGCTTTTCATTGTTTATCACAGAGGTACAGGATTTGATGGGGATCAGTGCCTTGGAGTTCAACTGCT
AGAGCTGGGGAAAAAGAAAAAACAAATTTTGCATGGTGACCCTCTTCCTCTTACAAGGAAATCCTACCTT
GCATGGATTGGGTTTTCAGCTGAAGGTACCCCTTGTTACGTGGATTCAGAAGGAATTGTTCGAATGCTTA
ACAGAGGACTTGGTAATACGTGGACTCCTATATGTAATACAAGAGAGCACTGCAAAGGAAAATCTGATCA
CTACTGGGTGGTTGGTATCCATGAAAATCCCCAGCAACTAAGGTGCATTCCTTGTAAAGGTTCTCGGTTT
CCCCCAACCCTTCCACGCCCTGCTGTTGCTATATTATCCTTTAAGCTTCCTTACTGTCAGATTGCAACAG
AGAAAGGACAAATGGAGGAGCAATTTTGGCGTTCAGTTATATTTCACAACCACCTTGATTATTTAGCTAA
AAATGGTTATGAATATGAAGAGAGCACTAAAAATCAAGCAACAAAAGAGCAACAGGAACTTTTAATGAAA
ATGCTTGCGCTTTCTTGTAAACTGGAGCGAGAATTCCGTTGTGTGGAACTTGCTGATCTAATGACTCAAA
ATGCTGTGAATTTAGCCATTAAATATGCTTCTCGCTCTCGGAAATTAATACTGGCTCAAAAACTAAGTGA
ACTGGCTGTAGAGAAGGCAGCCGAATTGACAGCAACCCAGGTGGAAGAGGAAGAAGAAGAAGAAGATTTC
AGAAAAAAGCTGAATGCTGGTTACAGCAATACTGCTACAGAGTGGAGCCAACCAAGGTTCAGAAATCAAG
TTGAAGAAGATGCTGAGGACAGTGGAGAAGCTGATGATGAAGAAAAACCAGAAATACATAAGCCTGGACA
GAACTCGTTTTCCAAAAGTACAAATTCCTCTGATGTTTCAGCTAAGTCAGGTGCAGTTACCTTTAGCAGC
CAAGGACGAGTAAATCCCTTTAAGGTATCAGCCAGTTCCAAAGAACCAGCCATGTCAATGAATTCAGCAC
GTTCAACTAATATTTTAGACAATATGGGCAAATCATCCAAGAAATCCACTGCACTTAGTCGAACTACAAA
TAATGAAAAGTCTCCCATTATAAAGCCTCTGATTCCAAAGCCGAAGCCTAAGCAGGCATCTGCAGCATCC
TATTTCCAGAAAAGAAATTCTCAAACTAATAAAACTGAGGAAGTGAAAGAAGAAAATCTTAAAAATGTAT
TATCTGAAACCCCAGCTATATGTCCTCCTCAAAACACTGAAAACCAAAGGCCAAAGACCGGGTTCCAGAT
GTGGTTAGAAGAAAATAGAAGTAATATTTTGTCTGACAATCCTGACTTTTCAGATGAAGCAGACATAATA
AAAGAAGGAATGATTCGATTTAGAGTATTGTCAACTGAAGAAAGAAAGGTGTGGGCTAACAAAGCCAAAG
GAGAAACGGCAAGTGAAGGAACTGAAGCAAAGAAGCGAAAACGTGTGGTTGATGAAAGTGATGAAACAGA
AAACCAGGAAGAAAAAGCAAAAGAGAACCTGAATTTGTCTAAAAAGCAGAAACCTTTAGATTTTTCTACA
AATCAGAAACTATCAGCTTTTGCATTTAAGCAGGAGTAGTAATGAACTAGTCCGTAACTTGAAAGTATTT
CGATTTCTTGGCTTTATATATCTTGTGGAAAGGACGACTTACACACGTTCATGTGTCGTTG
