>Addgene plasmid #143979 | TFORF1797 | depositor partial sequence | sequence record 284065 | Barcode
CTTACACACGTTCATGTGTCGTTG
